>Addgene plasmid #147570 | pnYC-NpM-DmPAN3_349-790-P652G_T | addgene full sequence | sequence record 357208 | Addgene NGS Result
CGTATGGCAATGAAAGACGGTGAGCTGGTGATATGGGATAGTGTTCACCCTTGTTACACCGTTTTCCATG
AGCAAACTGAAACGTTTTCATCGCTCTGGAGTGAATACCACGACGATTTCCGGCAGTTTCTACACATATA
TTCGCAAGATGTGGCGTGTTACGGTGAAAACCTGGCCTATTTCCCTAAAGGGTTTATTGAGAATATGTTT
TTCGTCTCAGCCAATCCCTGGGTGAGTTTCACCAGTTTTGATTTAAACGTGGCCAATATGGACAACTTCT
TCGCCCCCGTTTTCACCATGGGCAAATATTATACGCAAGGCGACAAGGTGCTGATGCCGCTGGCGATTCA
GGTTCATCATGCCGTTTGTGATGGCTTCCATGTCGGCAGAATGCTTAATGAATTACAACAGTACTGCGAT
GAGTGGCAGGGCGGGGCGTAATTTTTTTAAGGCAGTTATTGGTGCCCTTAAACGCCTGGTTGCTACGCCT
GAATAAGTGATAATAAGCGGATGAATGGCAGAAATTCGAAAGCAAATTCGACCCGGTCGTCGGTTCAGGG
CAGGGTCGTTAAATAGCCGCTTATGTCTATTGCTGGTTTACCGGTTTATTGACTACCGGAAGCAGTGTGA
CCGTGTGCTTCTCAAATGCCTGAGGCCAGTTTGCTCAGGCTCTCCCCGTGGAGGTAATAATTGACGATAT
GATCATTTATTCTGCCTCCCAGAGCCTGATAAAAACGGTTAGCGCTTCGTTAATACAGATGTAGGTGTTC
CACAGGGTAGCCAGCAGCATCCTGCGATGCAGATCCGGAACATAATGGTGCAGGGCGCTTGTTTCGGCGT
GGGTATGGTGGCAGGCCCCGTGGCCAGGACCCAACGCTGCCCGAGATGCGCCGCGTGCGGCTGCTGGAGA
TGGCGGACGCGATGGATATGTTCTGCCAAGGGTTGGTTTGCGCATTCACAGTTCTCCGCAAGAATTGATT
GGCTCCAATTCTTGGAGTGGTGAATCCGTTAGCGAGGTGCCGCCGGCTTCCATTCAGGTCGAGGTGGCCC
GGCTCCATGCACCGCGACGCAACGCGGGGAGGCAGACAAGGTATAGGGCGGCGCCTACAATCCATGCCAA
CCCGTTCCATGTGCTCGCCGAGGCGGCATAAATCGCCGTGACGATCAGCGGTCCAATGATCGAAGTTAGG
CTGGTAAGAGCCGCGAGCGATCCTTGAAGCTGTCCCTGATGGTCGTCATCTACCTGCCTGGACAGCATGG
CCTGCAACGCGGGCATCCCGATGCCGCCGGAAGCGAGAAGAATCATAATGGGGAAGGCCATCCAGCCTCG
CGTCGCGAACGCCAGCAAGACGTAGCCCAGCGCGTCGGCCGCCATGCCGGCGATAATGGCCTGCTTCTCG
CCGAAACGTTTGGTGGCGGGACCAGTGACGAAGGCTTGAGCGAGGGCGTGCAAGATTCCGAATACCGCAA
GCGACAGGCCGATCATCGTCGCGCTCCAGCGAAAGCGGTCCTCGCCGAAAATGACCCAGAGCGCTGCCGG
CACCTGTCCTACGAGTTGCATGATAAAGAAGACAGTCATAAGTGCGGCGACGATAGTCATGCCCCGCGCC
CACCGGAAGGAGCTGACTGGGTTGAAGGCTCTCAAGGGCATCGGTCGACGCTCTCCCTTATGCGACTCCT
GCATTAGGAAGCAGCCCAGTAGTAGGTTGAGGCCGTTGAGCACCGCCGCCGCAAGGAATGGTGCATGCAA
GGAGATGGCGCCCAACAGTCCCCCGGCCACGGGGCCTGCCACCATACCCACGCCGAAACAAGCGCTCATG
AGCCCGAAGTGGCGAGCCCGATCTTCCCCATCGGTGATGTCGGCGATATAGGCGCCAGCAACCGCACCTG
TGGCGCCGGTGATGCCGGCCACGATGCGTCCGGCGTAGAGGATCAGACTAAGATCTCGATCCCGCGAAAT
TAATACGACTCACTATAGGGGAATTGTGAGCGGATAACAATTCCCCACTAGTAATAATTTTGTTTAACTT
TAAGAAGGAGATATACCATGGAAACTGAAGAAGGTAAACTGGTAATCTGGATTAACGGCGATAAAGGCTA
TAACGGTCTCGCTGAAGTCGGTAAGAAATTCGAGAAAGATACCGGAATTAAAGTCACCGTTGAGCATCCG
GATAAACTGGAAGAGAAATTCCCACAGGTTGCGGCAACTGGCGATGGCCCTGACATTATCTTCTGGGCAC
ACGACCGCTTTGGTGGCTACGCTCAATCTGGCCTGTTGGCTGAAATCACCCCGGACAAAGCGTTCCAGGA
CAAGCTGTATCCGTTTACCTGGGATGCCGTACGTTACAACGGCAAGCTGATTGCTTACCCGATCGCTGTT
GAAGCGTTATCGCTGATTTATAACAAAGACCTGCTGCCGAACCCGCCAAAAACCTGGGAAGAGATCCCGG
CGCTGGATAAAGAACTGAAAGCGAAAGGTAAGAGCGCCCTGATGTTCAACCTGCAAGAACCGTACTTCAC
CTGGCCGCTGATTGCTGCTGACGGGGGTTATGCGTTCAAGTATGAAAACGGCAAGTACGACATTAAAGAC
GTGGGCGTGGATAACGCTGGCGCGAAAGCGGGTCTGACCTTCCTGGTTGACCTGATTAAAAACAAACACA
TGAATGCAGACACCGATTACTCCATCGCAGAAGCTGCCTTTAATAAAGGCGAAACAGCGATGACCATCAA
CGGCCCGTGGGCATGGTCCAACATCGACACCAGCAAAGTGAATTATGGTGTAACGGTACTGCCGACCTTC
AAGGGTCAACCATCCAAACCGTTCGTTGGCGTGCTGAGCGCAGGTATTAACGCCGCCAGTCCGAACAAAG
AGCTGGCGAAAGAGTTCCTCGAAAACTATCTGCTGACTGATGAAGGTCTGGAAGCGGTTAATAAAGACAA
ACCGCTGGGTGCCGTAGCGCTGAAGTCTTACGAGGAAGAGTTGGCGAAAGATCCACGTATTGCCGCCACG
ATGGAAAACGCCCAGAAAGGTGAAATCATGCCGAACATCCCGCAGATGTCCGCTTTCTGGTATGCCGTGC
GTACTGCGGTGATCAACGCCGCCAGCGGTCGTCAGACTGTCGATGAAGCCCTTAAAGACGCGCAGACTGG
TACCGGCAGCGGCCTGGAAGTTCTGTTCCAGGGGCCCCATATGCTCGAGATGCCCGACGAGATGCGCGCC
GAAGTCCTCGCCCGCAACGAGATCTCTAACCTGATCATGGACGCAGCGGAGGCTGCGCAGCACGCTCTAC
CGCTGGAGGTGGAGAACTACCATGCCCTGTATCCACTGGAACCGCCGGCGCAGCCGTTGCACGCCAAGCT
CACGTTCCCCGCCACCACTTATAGGGCCACGCACAACACGACGGGCTACAAGTACTGCCTGCGAAGAATA
CATGGTTTCCGCCTGCAGTCGACCAAGTGCATGACGCTGGTGGAGATGTGGAAGAAGCTGCAGCACACGA
ATGTGGTACAACTGCGTGAGGTGTTCACGACGAAAGCATTTGGTGATAACTCTTTAGTATTAGTGTACGA
CTATCATCCCGGCTCACAAACATTACTGGCCAAATACTTCACTCCGGCGCCAGAGACCAACGGGTACACT
GATCCATTCCAAGGCGAGGCCCGCCCCTTCAGTCATAAGAGTAACATGCAGCGAACGAGCAATGGACCGC
TGCTACCGGAGGCCACCATCTGGTCGATCATCATGCAGCTGACCGCCGGCTTAAAAGCCATCCACCATGC
CGGTCTTGCCTGCAAGGTTCTGGATCCCACAAAGATTATAGTGACGGGCAAGCGTGTACGGTTTAGCTCA
TGCTGCATTTCGGATATAACGCAATTCGATCCGAATGCATCCAATCCCTTGGCGCTGGTTAATATGCATC
AGCAGGACGATCTGACCGCTTTGGGTCGCTTAGTATTAGCTTTGGCCTGCCGCTGTCTTCAATCCGTGCA
ACGCGACAATGTCCAGTCCAGCATCGATATGGTCACGCGAAACTACTCCACCGATCTGCGAAACTTTATT
GTTTACCTCTTCACCACCAATAATCGTCGCTCCGTGACCGACCTGATGGGGATGATTGGTGCCCGCTTCT
ATACGCAACTGGATGCACTGCAGAGCAAAATTGATATGCAGGAGGACGAGTTGGCCAAGGAGATGGAGAA
CGGGCGGTTATATCGCATTTTGGTCAAACTTAATAGCATCAACGAGCGACCCGACTTTAATCTGGACTGC
ACTTGGTCTGAGACTGGTGATAGATACATGTTGAAATTATTCCGTGATTATTTGTTCCATTCCGTCACTG
AGGATGGCCGGCCCTGGCTAGATCACGCACACATTGTACAATGCCTCAACAAGCTGGATGCTGGCTCCAT
AGAGCGCGTGCAACTGATGTCCCGCGACGAGCAATCGGTACTCATCGTCTCCTATGCTGAACTCAAGAAT
TGTCTGGAGAACGCCTTCTCCGAACTGATGTCAAGTGCGGCCAACTGACCTAGGAGATCCGGCTGCTAAC
AAAGCCCGAAAGGAAGCTGAGTTGGCTGCTGCCACCGCTGAGCAATAACTAGCATAACCCCTTGGGGCCT
CTAAACGGGTCTTGAGGGGTTTTTTGCTGAAAGGAGGAACTATATCCGGATATCCCGCAAGAGGCCCGGC
AGTACCGGCATAACCAAGCCTATGCCTACAGCATCCAGGGTGACGGTGCCGAGGATGACGATGAGCGCAT
TGTTAGATTTCATACACGGTGCCTGACTGCGTTAGCAATTTAACTGTGATAAACTACCGCATTAAAGCTT
ATCGATGATAAGCTGTCAAACATGAGAATTACAACTTATATCGTATGGGGCTGACTTCAGGTGCTACATT
TGAAGAGATAAATTGCACTGAAATCAAGAAATATTTTATCTGATTAATAAGATGATCTTCTTGAGATCGT
TTTGGTCTGCGCGTAATCTCTTGCTCTGAAAACGAAAAAACCGCCTTGCAGGGCGGTTTTTCGAAGGTTC
TCTGAGCTACCAACTCTTTGAACCGAGGTAACTGGCTTGGAGGAGCGCAGTCACCAAAACTTGTCCTTTC
AGTTTAGCCTTAACCGGCGCATGACTTCAAGACTAACTCCTCTAAATCAATTACCAGTGGCTGCTGCCAG
TGGTGCTTTTGCATGTCTTTCCGGGTTGGACTCAAGACGATAGTTACCGGATAAGGCGCAGCGGTCGGAC
TGAACGGGGGGTTCGTGCATACAGTCCAGCTTGGAGCGAACTGCCTACCCGGAACTGAGTGTCAGGCGTG
GAATGAGACAAACGCGGCCATAACAGCGGAATGACACCGGTAAACCGAAAGGCAGGAACAGGAGAGCGCA
CGAGGGAGCCGCCAGGGGGAAACGCCTGGTATCTTTATAGTCCTGTCGGGTTTCGCCACCACTGATTTGA
GCGTCAGATTTCGTGATGCTTGTCAGGGGGGCGGAGCCTATGGAAAAACGGCTTTGCCGCGGCCCTCTCA
CTTCCCTGTTAAGTATCTTCCTGGCATCTTCCAGGAAATCTCCGCCCCGTTCGTAAGCCATTTCCGCTCG
CCGCAGTCGAACGACCGAGCGTAGCGAGTCAGTGAGCGAGGAAGCGGAATATATCCTGTATCACATATTC
TGCTGACGCACCGGTGCAGCCTTTTTTCTCCTGCCACATGAAGCACTTCACTGACACCCTCATCAGTGCC
AACATAGTAAGCCAGTATACACTCCCCTAGCGCTGATGTCCGGCGGTGCTTTTGCCGTTACGCACCACCC
CGTCAGTAGCTGAACAGGAGGGACAGCTGATAGAAACAGAAGCCACTGGAGCACCTCAAAAACACCATCA
TACACTAAATCAGTAAGTTGGCAGCATCACCCGACGCACTTTGCGCCGAATAAATACCTGTGACGGAAGA
TCACTTCGCAGAATAAATAAATCCTGGTGTCCCTGTTGATACCGGGAAGCCCTGGGCCAACTTTTGGCGA
AAATGAGACGTTGATCGGCACGTAAGAGGTTCCAACTTTCACCATAATGAAATAAGATCACTACCGGGCG
TATTTTTTGAGTTATCGAGATTTTCAGGAGCTAAGGAAGCTAAAATGGAGAAAAAAATCACTGGATATAC
CACCGTTGATATATCCCAATGGCATCGTAAAGAACATTTTGAGGCATTTCAGTCAGTTGCTCAATGTACC
TATAACCAGACCGTTCAGCTGGATATTACGGCCTTTTTAAAGACCGTAAAGAAAAATAAGCACAAGTTTT
ATCCGGCCTTTATTCACATTCTTGCCCGCCTGATGAATGCTCATCCGGAATTC
Features (pLannotate 1.2.2; 16 found; start..end, strand, type, name):
    740..838     -  CDS            YPB2_ECOLX (fragment): Protein predicted: Swiss-Prot protein existence level 4. From Escherichia coli.
   1034..1934    -  CDS            TcR (fragment): tetracycline efflux protein; tet; confers resistance to tetracycline
   1961..1979    +  promoter       T7 promoter: promoter for bacteriophage T7 RNA polymerase
   1980..2004    +  protein_bind   lac operator: The lac repressor binds to the lac operator to inhibit transcription in E. coli. This inhibition can be relieved by adding lactose or isopropyl-β-D-thiogalactopyranoside (IPTG). lac repressor encoded by lacI
   2019..2041    +  RBS            RBS: efficient ribosome binding site from bacteriophage T7 gene 10 (Olins and Rangwala, 1989)
   2052..3148    +  CDS            MBP (fragment): maltose binding protein from E. coli; malE (mutated); This version of the gene does not encode a signal sequence, so MBP will remain in the cytosol.
   3170..4525    +  CDS            PAN3 (fragment): PAN3_DROME - Experimental evidence at protein level: Swiss-Prot protein existence level 1. Regulatory subunit of the poly(A)-nuclease (PAN) deadenylation complex, one of two cytoplasmic mRNA deadenylases involved in general and miRNA-mediated mRNA turnover. PAN specifically shortens poly(A) tails of RNA and the activity is stimulated by poly(A)-binding protein (PABP). PAN deadenylation is followed by rapid degradation of the shortened mRNA tails by the CCR4-NOT complex. Deadenylated mRNAs are then degraded by two alternative mechanisms, namely exosome-mediated 3'-5' exonucleolytic degradation,
   4542..4591    +  CDS            SET1 (fragment): solubility-enhancement tag derived from T7 phage gene 10B
   4599..4646    +  terminator     T7 terminator: transcription terminator for bacteriophage T7 RNA polymerase
   4669..4773    -  CDS            TcR (fragment): tetracycline efflux protein; tet; confers resistance to tetracycline
   4821..4849    -  promoter       tet promoter: E. coli promoter for tetracycline efflux protein gene
   4961..5506    +  rep_origin     p15A ori: Plasmids containing the medium-copy-number p15A origin of replication can be propagated in E. coli cells that contain a second plasmid with the ColE1 origin.
   5594..5649    +  rep_origin     RSF ori (fragment): Plasmids containing the RSF 1030 origin of replication can be propagated in E. coli cells that contain additional plasmids with compatible origins.
   5768..5911    -  mobile_element IS1 (fragment): prokaryotic transposable element IS1
   6032..6134    +  promoter       cat promoter: promoter of the E. coli cat gene encoding chloramphenicol acetyltransferase
   6135..441     +  CDS            CmR (across the origin): chloramphenicol acetyltransferase; cat; confers resistance to chloramphenicol
