[The description below was written by a language model from this plasmid's Addgene catalogue record and pLannotate feature annotations shown in this document.]
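Description:
pnYC-NpM-DmPAN3_349-790-P652G_T is a 6.35 kb bacterial expression plasmid for producing a fragment of the Drosophila melanogaster PAN3 protein (residues 349–790, carrying a P652G substitution) in E. coli. The catalogue lists the backbone as unknown, but the annotated features point to a pACYC-type scaffold. It has a p15A origin of replication, a chloramphenicol acetyltransferase gene driven by its own cat promoter, and a tetracycline resistance gene that survives only as fragments on either side of the expression cassette, so it is presumably non-functional. Selection is therefore by chloramphenicol, and the plasmid is recorded as low copy. Because p15A is compatible with ColE1-type origins, vectors of this kind can be maintained alongside a second plasmid for co-expression of binding partners, although the record does not say this was done here.

The expression cassette consists of a T7 promoter with an adjacent lac operator, the T7 gene 10 ribosome binding site, and a T7 terminator. This arrangement gives IPTG-inducible transcription in strains that supply T7 RNA polymerase; no lacI gene is annotated on the plasmid. The open reading frame begins with a cytosolic maltose-binding protein lacking its signal sequence, placed N-terminal to the PAN3 fragment as a solubility and affinity tag. A short match to a T7 gene 10B-derived solubility tag lies just before the terminator and may simply be residual vector sequence.

PAN3 is the regulatory subunit of the PAN2–PAN3 poly(A) nuclease complex involved in mRNA deadenylation. This construct comes from structural work on the PAN3 pseudokinase and its interactions with PAN2 and GW182 proteins. The record does not state what the P652G mutation was designed to test.
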