Addgene plasmid #147570: pnYC-NpM-DmPAN3_349-790-P652G_T
Purpose: Bacterial Expression of DmPAN3_349-790-P652G
Depositing lab: Elisa Izaurralde. Depositing organization: Max Planck Institute for Developmental Biology. Publication: Structure of the PAN3 pseudokinase reveals the basis for interactions with the PAN2 deadenylase and the GW182 proteins. Christie M, Boland A, Huntzinger E, Weichenrieder O, Izaurralde E. Mol Cell. 2013 Aug 8;51(3):360-73. doi: 10.1016/j.molcel.2013.07.011. PubMed 23932717.
Backbone
  Vector backbone: Unknown
  Vector type: Bacterial Expression
Growth in bacteria
  Bacterial resistance: Chloramphenicol, 25 μg/mL
  Growth temperature: 37°C
  Growth strain: DH5alpha
  Copy number: Low Copy
Gene/Insert
  Gene/Insert name: DmPAN3_349-790-P652G
  Species: D. melanogaster (fly)
  Entrez Gene: CG11486 (a.k.a. Dmel_CG11486, Dmel\CG11486, PAN3)
  Cloning method: Unknown
Terms and licenses: Academic/Nonprofit Terms; Industry Terms: Not Available to Industry
Depositor comments: ORF extracted from NCBI: LD14901 Plasmids from this collection were made available to the research community and donated after the lab closed. Please note that the sequence provided by the depositing laboratory may be theoretical/predicted or based on Sanger sequencing results. There may be discrepancies between sequencing results obtained by Addgene and the depositor sequence. If an Addgene verified sequence is not available, please contact before placing your order to request that our lab fully sequence the plasmid.
How to cite: pnYC-NpM-DmPAN3_349-790-P652G_T was a gift from Elisa Izaurralde (Addgene plasmid # 147570 ; http://n2t.net/addgene:147570 ; RRID:Addgene_147570)
